Addgene plasmid #36217: pCY 3040-01
Depositing lab: Anne Robinson. Depositing organization: University of Delaware. Publication: Cassette series designed for live-cell imaging of proteins and high-resolution techniques in yeast. Young CL, Raden DL, Caplan JL, Czymmek KJ, Robinson AS. Yeast. 2012 Mar;29(3-4):119-36. doi: 10.1002/yea.2895. Epub 2012 Apr 4. PubMed 22473760.
Backbone
  Vector backbone: pBS7
  Backbone manufacturer: Yeast Resource Center, University of Washington
  Backbone size w/o insert (bp): 4882
  Vector type: Yeast cassette for PCR and homologous recombination
  Selectable markers: Geneticin
Growth in bacteria
  Bacterial resistance: Ampicillin, 100 μg/mL
  Growth temperature: 37°C
  Growth strain: DH5alpha
  Growth instructions: DH5alpha used for DNA recovery of plasmid (i.e. DNA preps).
  Copy number: Unknown
Gene/Insert
  Gene/Insert name: yEGFP
  Insert size (bp): 768
  Tag / fusion protein: yEpolylinker-yEGFP-kanMX
  Cloning method: Restriction Enzyme; 5′ cloning site BamHI (unknown if destroyed); 3′ cloning site BssHII (unknown if destroyed)
  Sequencing primers: 5′ CCTTATGTATCATACACATACG
Resource information
  A portion of this plasmid was derived from a plasmid made by: Addgene plasmid 8728 (Sheff, M. A. and Thorn, K. S. (2004). Optimized cassettes for fluorescent protein tagging in Saccharomyces cerevisiae. Yeast 21, 661-70.)
Terms and licenses: Academic/Nonprofit Terms; Industry Terms: Not Available to Industry
How to cite: pCY 3040-01 was a gift from Anne Robinson (Addgene plasmid # 36217 ; http://n2t.net/addgene:36217 ; RRID:Addgene_36217)
