[The description below was written by a language model from this plasmid's Addgene catalogue record and pLannotate feature annotations shown in this document.]
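Description:
pCY 3040-01 is a yeast tagging-cassette plasmid built on the pBS7 backbone. It is not meant to replicate in yeast. Instead it serves as a PCR template for amplifying a module that is integrated into the Saccharomyces cerevisiae genome by homologous recombination. Consistent with this, the feature table shows no yeast origin or centromere. In E. coli the plasmid is maintained through a high-copy ColE1/pUC-type origin and selected with ampicillin via the β-lactamase gene and its native promoter. Short lacI, rop and bom fragments are backbone remnants with no evident function, and SP6 and T7 phage promoters flank the cassette region.

The payload is described in the record as yEpolylinker-yEGFP-kanMX. The annotated elements are a yeast-enhanced GFP coding sequence, codon-optimised for S. cerevisiae and Candida albicans, followed by the ADH1 transcription terminator and then the kanMX marker, which confers geneticin (G418) resistance in yeast. No promoter is annotated upstream of the GFP. This fits a design in which the cassette is joined in frame to the 3′ end of a chromosomal gene, so that the fusion is expressed from the target gene's own promoter, with the linker separating the protein from the fluorophore and the ADH1 terminator ending the transcript. The polylinker itself is not annotated, but presumably lies in the short region preceding the GFP.

Part of the plasmid derives from an earlier series of optimised fluorescent-protein tagging cassettes. It belongs to a cassette series designed for live-cell imaging of proteins and high-resolution techniques in yeast, with integrants recovered by geneticin selection.
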