Features (pLannotate 1.2.2; 11 found; start..end, strand, type, name):
     87..803     +  CDS            yeGFP: yeast-enhanced green fluorescent protein codons optimized for translation in S. cerevisiae and C. albicans
    824..1011    +  terminator     ADH1 terminator: S. cerevisiae ADH1; transcription terminator for the S. cerevisiae alcohol dehydrogenase 1 (ADH1) gene
   1086..2442    +  gene           kanMX: yeast selectable marker conferring kanamycin resistance (Wach et al., 1994)
   2547..2565    -  promoter       T7 promoter: promoter for bacteriophage T7 RNA polymerase
   2587..2640    -  CDS            lacI (fragment): lac repressor; lacI; The lac repressor binds to the lac operator to inhibit transcription in E. coli. This inhibition can be relieved by adding lactose or isopropyl-β-D-thiogalactopyranoside (IPTG).
   2823..3411    -  rep_origin     ori: high-copy-number ColE1/pMB1/pBR322/pUC origin of replication
   3582..4442    -  CDS            AmpR: β-lactamase; bla; confers resistance to ampicillin, carbenicillin, and related antibiotics
   4443..4547    -  promoter       AmpR promoter: bla
   4642..4677    +  CDS            rop (fragment): Rop protein, which maintains plasmids at low copy number; rop
   4779..4830    +  misc_feature   bom (fragment): basis of mobility region from pBR322
   4893..2       +  promoter       SP6 promoter (across the origin): promoter for bacteriophage SP6 RNA polymerase
>Addgene plasmid #36217 | pCY 3040-01 | depositor full sequence | sequence record 47086 | pCY 3040-01 sequence 4909 bps
GAACGCGGCCGCCAGCTGAAGCTTCGTACGCTGCAGGTCGACGGATCCCCGGGTTAATTAACGGTGACGG
TGCTGGTTTAATTAACATGTCTAAAGGTGAAGAATTATTCACTGGTGTTGTCCCAATTTTGGTTGAATTA
GATGGTGATGTTAATGGTCACAAATTTTCTGTCTCCGGTGAAGGTGAAGGTGATGCTACTTACGGTAAAT
TGACCTTAAAATTTATTTGTACTACTGGTAAATTGCCAGTTCCATGGCCAACCTTAGTCACTACTTTAAC
TTATGGTGTTCAATGTTTTTCTAGATACCCAGATCATATGAAACAACATGACTTTTTCAAGTCTGCCATG
CCAGAAGGTTATGTTCAAGAAAGAACTATTTTTTTCAAAGATGACGGTAACTACAAGACCAGAGCTGAAG
TCAAGTTTGAAGGTGATACCTTAGTTAATAGAATCGAATTAAAAGGTATTGATTTTAAAGAAGATGGTAA
CATTTTAGGTCACAAATTGGAATACAACTATAACTCTCACAATGTTTACATCATGGCTGACAAACAAAAG
AATGGTATCAAAGTTAACTTCAAAATTAGACACAACATTGAAGATGGTTCTGTTCAATTAGCTGACCATT
ATCAACAAAATACTCCAATTGGTGATGGTCCAGTCTTGTTACCAGACAACCATTACTTATCCACTCAATC
TGCCTTATCCAAAGATCCAAACGAAAAGAGAGACCACATGGTCTTGTTAGAATTTGTTACTGCTGCTGGT
ATTACCCATGGTATTGATGAATTGTACAAATAAGGCGCGCCACTTCTAAATAAGCGAATTTCTTATGATT
TATGATTTTTATTATTAAATAAGTTATAAAAAAAATAAGTGTATACAAATTTTAAAGTGACTCTTAGGTT
TTAAAACGAAAATTCTTATTCTTGAGTAACTCTTTCCTGTAGGTCAGGTTGCTTTCTCAGGTATAGTATG
AGGTCGCTCTTATTGACCACACCTCTACCGGCAGATCCGCTAGGGATAACAGGGTAATATAGATCTGTTT
AGCTTGCCTCGTCCCCGCCGGGTCACCCGGCCAGCGACATGGAGGCCCAGAATACCCTCCTTGACAGTCT
TGACGTGCGCAGCTCAGGGGCATGATGTGACTGTCGCCCGTACATTTAGCCCATACATCCCCATGTATAA
TCATTTGCATCCATACATTTTGATGGCCGCACGGCGCGAAGCAAAAATTACGGCTCCTCGCTGCAGACCT
GCGAGCAGGGAAACGCTCCCCTCACAGACGCGTTGAATTGTCCCCACGCCGCGCCCCTGTAGAGAAATAT
AAAAGGTTAGGATTTGCCACTGAGGTTCTTCTTTCATATACTTCCTTTTAAAATCTTGCTAGGATACAGT
TCTCACATCACATCCGAACATAAACAACCATGGGTAAGGAAAAGACTCACGTTTCGAGGCCGCGATTAAA
TTCCAACATGGATGCTGATTTATATGGGTATAAATGGGCTCGCGATAATGTCGGGCAATCAGGTGCGACA
ATCTATCGATTGTATGGGAAGCCCGATGCGCCAGAGTTGTTTCTGAAACATGGCAAAGGTAGCGTTGCCA
ATGATGTTACAGATGAGATGGTCAGACTAAACTGGCTGACGGAATTTATGCCTCTTCCGACCATCAAGCA
TTTTATCCGTACTCCTGATGATGCATGGTTACTCACCACTGCGATCCCCGGCAAAACAGCATTCCAGGTA
TTAGAAGAATATCCTGATTCAGGTGAAAATATTGTTGATGCGCTGGCAGTGTTCCTGCGCCGGTTGCATT
CGATTCCTGTTTGTAATTGTCCTTTTAACAGCGATCGCGTATTTCGTCTCGCTCAGGCGCAATCACGAAT
GAATAACGGTTTGGTTGATGCGAGTGATTTTGATGACGAGCGTAATGGCTGGCCTGTTGAACAAGTCTGG
AAAGAAATGCATAAGCTTTTGCCATTCTCACCGGATTCAGTCGTCACTCATGGTGATTTCTCACTTGATA
ACCTTATTTTTGACGAGGGGAAATTAATAGGTTGTATTGATGTTGGACGAGTCGGAATCGCAGACCGATA
CCAGGATCTTGCCATCCTATGGAACTGCCTCGGTGAGTTTTCTCCTTCATTACAGAAACGGCTTTTTCAA
AAATATGGTATTGATAATCCTGATATGAATAAATTGCAGTTTCATTTGATGCTCGATGAGTTTTTCTAAT
CAGTACTGACAATAAAAAGATTCTTGTTTTCAAGAACTTGTCATTTGTATAGTTTTTTTATATTGTAGTT
GTTCTATTTTAATCAAATGTTAGCGTGATTTATATTTTTTTTCGCCTCGACATCATCTGCCCAGATGCGA
AGTTAAGTGCGCAGAAAGTAATATCATGCGTCAATCGTATGTGAATGCTGGTCGCTATACTGCTGTCGAT
TCGATACTAACGCCGCCATCCAGTTTAAACGAGCTCGAATTCATCGATGATATCAGATCCACTAGTGGCC
TATGCGGCCGCGGATCTGCCGGTCTCCCTATAGTGAGTCGTATTAATTTCGATAAGCCAGGTTAACCTGC
ATTAATGAATCGGCCAACGCGCGGGGAGAGGCGGTTTGCGTATTGGGCGCTCTTCCGCTTCCTCGCTCAC
TGACTCGCTGCGCTCGGTCGTTCGGCTGCGGCGAGCGGTATCAGCTCACTCAAAGGCGGTAATACGGTTA
TCCACAGAATCAGGGGATAACGCAGGAAAGAACATGTGAGCAAAAGGCCAGCAAAAGGCCAGGAACCGTA
AAAAGGCCGCGTTGCTGGCGTTTTTCCATAGGCTCCGCCCCCCTGACGAGCATCACAAAAATCGACGCTC
AAGTCAGAGGTGGCGAAACCCGACAGGACTATAAAGATACCAGGCGTTTCCCCCTGGAAGCTCCCTCGTG
CGCTCTCCTGTTCCGACCCTGCCGCTTACCGGATACCTGTCCGCCTTTCTCCCTTCGGGAAGCGTGGCGC
TTTCTCAATGCTCACGCTGTAGGTATCTCAGTTCGGTGTAGGTCGTTCGCTCCAAGCTGGGCTGTGTGCA
CGAACCCCCCGTTCAGCCCGACCGCTGCGCCTTATCCGGTAACTATCGTCTTGAGTCCAACCCGGTAAGA
CACGACTTATCGCCACTGGCAGCAGCCACTGGTAACAGGATTAGCAGAGCGAGGTATGTAGGCGGTGCTA
CAGAGTTCTTGAAGTGGTGGCCTAACTACGGCTACACTAGAAGGACAGTATTTGGTATCTGCGCTCTGCT
GAAGCCAGTTACCTTCGGAAAAAGAGTTGGTAGCTCTTGATCCGGCAAACAAACCACCGCTGGTAGCGGT
GGTTTTTTTGTTTGCAAGCAGCAGATTACGCGCAGAAAAAAAGGATCTCAAGAAGATCCTTTGATCTTTT
CTACGGGGTCTGACGCTCAGTGGAACGAAAACTCACGTTAAGGGATTTTGGTCATGAGATTATCAAAAAG
GATCTTCACCTAGATCCTTTTAAATTAAAAATGAAGTTTTAAATCAATCTAAAGTATATATGAGTAAACT
TGGTCTGACAGTTACCAATGCTTAATCAGTGAGGCACCTATCTCAGCGATCTGTCTATTTCGTTCATCCA
TAGTTGCCTGACTCCCCGTCGTGTAGATAACTACGATACGGGAGGGCTTACCATCTGGCCCCAGTGCTGC
AATGATACCGCGAGACCCACGCTCACCGGCTCCAGATTTATCAGCAATAAACCAGCCAGCCGGAAGGGCC
GAGCGCAGAAGTGGTCCTGCAACTTTATCCGCCTCCATCCAGTCTATTAATTGTTGCCGGGAAGCTAGAG
TAAGTAGTTCGCCAGTTAATAGTTTGCGCAACGTTGTTGCCATTGCTACAGGCATCGTGGTGTCACGCTC
GTCGTTTGGTATGGCTTCATTCAGCTCCGGTTCCCAACGATCAAGGCGAGTTACATGATCCCCCATGTTG
TGCAAAAAAGCGGTTAGCTCCTTCGGTCCTCCGATCGTTGTCAGAAGTAAGTTGGCCGCAGTGTTATCAC
TCATGGTTATGGCAGCACTGCATAATTCTCTTACTGTCATGCCATCCGTAAGATGCTTTTCTGTGACTGG
TGAGTACTCAACCAAGTCATTCTGAGAATAGTGTATGCGGCGACCGAGTTGCTCTTGCCCGGCGTCAATA
CGGGATAATACCGCGCCACATAGCAGAACTTTAAAAGTGCTCATCATTGGAAAACGTTCTTCGGGGCGAA
AACTCTCAAGGATCTTACCGCTGTTGAGATCCAGTTCGATGTAACCCACTCGTGCACCCAACTGATCTTC
AGCATCTTTTACTTTCACCAGCGTTTCTGGGTGAGCAAAAACAGGAAGGCAAAATGCCGCAAAAAAGGGA
ATAAGGGCGACACGGAAATGTTGAATACTCATACTCTTCCTTTTTCAATATTATTGAAGCATTTATCAGG
GTTATTGTCTCATGAGCGGATACATATTTGAATGTATTTAGAAAAATAAACAAATAGGGGTTCCGCGCAC
ATTTCCCCGAAAAGTGCCACCTGACGTCTAAGAAACCATTATTATCATGACATTAACCTATAAAAATAGG
CGTATCACGAGGCCCTTTCGTCTCGCGCGTTTCGGTGATGACGGTGAAAACCTCTGACACATGCAGCTCC
CGGAGACGGTCACAGCTTGTCTGTAAGCGGATGCCGGGAGCAGACAAGCCCGTCAGGGCGCGTCAGCGGG
TGTTGGCGGGTGTCGGGGCTGGCTTAACTATGCGGCATCAGAGCAGATTGTACTGAGAGTGCACCATATG
GACATATTGTCGTTAGAACGCGGCTACAATTAATACATAACCTTATGTATCATACACATACGATTTAGGT
GACACTATA
