>Addgene plasmid #36217 | pCY 3040-01 | addgene partial sequence | sequence record 47125 | SP6 5'-ATTTAGGTGACACTATAG-3'
GGATCCCCGGGTTATTAACGGTGACGGTGCTGGTTTAATTAACATGTCTAAAGGTGAAGAATTATTCACT
GGTGTTGTCCCAATTTTGGTTGAATTAGATGGTGATGTTAATGGTCACAAATTTTCTGTCTCCGGTGAAG
GTGAAGGTGATGCTACTTACGGTAAATTGACCTTAAAATTTATTTGTACTACTGGTAAATTGCCAGTTCC
ATGGCCAACCTTAGTCACTACTTTAACTTATGGTGTTCAATGTTTTTCTAGATACCCAGATCATATGAAA
CAACATGACTTTTTCAAGTCTGCCATGCCAGAAGGTTATGTTCAAGAAAGAACTATTTTTTTCAAAGATG
ACGGTAACTACAAGACCAGAGCTGAAGTCAAGTTTGAAGGTGATACCTTAGTTAATAGAATCGAATTAAA
AGGTATTGATTTTAAAGAAGATGGTAACATTTTAGGTCACAAATTGGAATACAACTATAACTCTCACAAT
GTTTACATCATGGCTGACAAACAAAAGAATGGTATCAAAGTTAACTTCAAAATTAGACACAACATTGAAG
ATGGTTCTGTTCAATTAGCTGACCATTATCAACAAAATACTCCAATTGGTGATGGTCCAGTCTTGTTACC
AGACAACCATTACTTATCCACTCAATCTGCCTTATCCAAAGATCCAAACGAAAAGAGAGACCACATGGTC
TTGTTAGAATTTGTTACTGCTGCTGGTATTACCCATGGTATTGATGAATTGTACAAATAAGGCGCGCCAC
TTCTAAATAAGCGAATTTCTTATGATTTATGATTTTTAT
