>Addgene plasmid #36217 | pCY 3040-01 | addgene partial sequence | sequence record 47226 | pHybLex_rev 5'-GAGTCACTTTAAAATTTGTATACAC-3'
AAATCATAAATCATAAGAAATTCGCTTATTTAGAAGTGGCGCGCCTTATTTGTACAATTCATCAATACCA
TGGGTAATACCAGCAGCAGTAACAAATTCTAACAAGACCATGTGGTCTCTCTTTTCGTTTGGATCTTTGG
ATAAGGCAGATTGAGTGGATAAGTAATGGTTGTCTGGTAACAAGACTGGACCATCACCAATTGGAGTATT
TTGTTGATAATGGTCAGCTAATTGAACAGAACCATCTTCAATGTTGTGTCTAATTTTGAAGTTAACTTTG
ATACCATTCTTTTGTTTGTCAGCCATGATGTAAACATTGTGAGAGTTATAGTTGTATTCCAATTTGTGAC
CTAAAATGTTACCATCTTCTTTAAAATCAATACCTTTTAATTCGATTCTATTAACTAAGGTATCACCTTC
AAACTTGACTTCAGCTCTGGTCTTGTAGTTACCGTCATCTTTGAAAAAAATAGTTCTTTCTTGAACATAA
CCTTCTGGCATGGCAGACTTGAAAAAGTCATGTTGTTTCATATGATCTGGGTATCTAGAAAAACATTGAA
CACCATAAGTTAAAGTAGTGACTAAGGTTGGCCATGGAACTGGCAATTTACCAGTAGTACAAATAAATTT
TAAGGTCAATTTACCGTAAGTAGCATCACCTTCACCTTCACCGGAGACAGAAAATTTGTGACCATTAACA
TCACCATCTAATTCAACCAAAATTGGGACAACACCAGTGAAATAATTCTTCACCTTTAGACATGTTAATT
AAACCAGCACCGTCA
