>Addgene plasmid #36217 | pCY 3040-01 | addgene partial sequence | sequence record 47674 | T7 5'-TAATACGACTCACTATAGGG-3'
TCTGATATCATCGATGAATTCGAGCTCGTTTAAACTGGATGGCGGCGTTAGTATCGAATCGACAGCAGTA
TAGCGACCAGCATTCACATACGATTGACGCATGATATTACTTTCTGCGCACTTAACTTCGCATCTGGGCA
GATGATGTCGAGGCGAAAAAAATATAAATCACGCTAACATTTGATTAAAATAGAACAACTACAATATAAA
AAAACTATACAAATGACAAGTTCTTGAAAACAAGAATCTTTTTATTGTCAGTACTGATTAGAAAAACTCA
TCGAGCATCAAATGAAACTGCAATTTATTCATATCAGGATTATCAATACCATATTTTTGAAAAAGCCGTT
TCTGTAATGAAGGAGAAAACTCACCGAGGCAGTTCCATAGGATGGCAAGATCCTGGTATCGGTCTGCGAT
TCCGACTCGTCCAACATCAATACAACCTATTAATTTCCCCTCGTCAAAAATAAGGTTATCAAGTGAGAAA
TCACCATGAGTGACGACTGAATCCGGTGAGAATGGCAAAAGCTTATGCATTTCTTTCCAGACTTGTTCAA
CAGGCCAGCCATTACGCTCGTCATCAAAATCACTCGCATCAACCAAACCGTTATTCATTCGTGATTGCGC
CTGAGCGAGACGAAATACGCGATCGCTGTTAAAAGGACAATTACAAACAGGAATCGAATGCAACCGGCGC
AGGAACACTGCCAGCGCATCAACAATATTTTCACCTGAATCAGGATATTCTTCTAATACCTGGAATGCTG
TTTTGCCGGGGATCGCAGTGGTGAGTAACCATGCATCATCAGGAGTACGGATAAAATGCTTGATGGTCGG
AAGAGGCATAAATTCCGTCAGCCAGTTTAGTCTGACCATC
